Addgene plasmid #119904: pDEST-tetOx224_PhiC31attB_FRT-EF1aGFP-FRT
Purpose: PhiC31 integration plasmid for tetO array with GFP expression cassette
Depositing lab: Orion Weiner. Depositing organization: University of California, San Francisco (UCSF). Publication: Live-cell imaging reveals enhancer-dependent Sox2 transcription in the absence of enhancer proximity. Alexander JM, Guan J, Li B, Maliskova L, Song M, Shen Y, Huang B, Lomvardas S, Weiner OD. Elife. 2019 May 24;8. pii: 41769. doi: 10.7554/eLife.41769. PubMed 31124784.
Backbone
  Vector backbone: pDEST-PhiC31attB-FRT-EF1a-GFP-FRT
  Backbone size w/o insert (bp): 6056
  Total vector size (bp): 15058
  Vector type: Mouse Targeting
Growth in bacteria
  Bacterial resistance: Ampicillin, 100 μg/mL
  Growth temperature: 30°C
  Growth strain: NEB Stable
  Copy number: High Copy
Gene/Insert
  Gene/Insert name: tetOx224 array
  Species: Synthetic
  Insert size (bp): 9002
Terms and licenses: Academic/Nonprofit Terms; Industry Terms: Not Available to Industry
Depositor comments: PhiC31 integrase expression plasmid available on addGene (pPGKPhiC31obpA: #13795). Please visit https://www.biorxiv.org/content/10.1101/409672v1 for bioRxiv preprint.
How to cite: pDEST-tetOx224_PhiC31attB_FRT-EF1aGFP-FRT was a gift from Orion Weiner (Addgene plasmid # 119904)
