[The description below was written by a language model from this plasmid's Addgene catalogue record and pLannotate feature annotations shown in this document.]
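Description:
pDEST-tetOx224_PhiC31attB_FRT-EF1aGFP-FRT is a roughly 15 kb mouse-targeting plasmid built to place a large tetracycline operator (tetO) array at a defined genomic site by PhiC31 integrase-mediated recombination. It is maintained in E. coli through a high-copy ColE1/pUC-type origin with ampicillin resistance (AmpR under its own promoter), and also carries an f1 origin. The catalogue lists a recombination-deficient host strain and a reduced growth temperature, consistent with the instability expected of a highly repetitive insert.

The payload is a synthetic array of about 9 kb, named for 224 tetO copies. The annotation software resolves it as 26 evenly spaced blocks, each called as a seven-operator tetracycline response element, so the annotated blocks alone do not add up to the nominal count. The array lies between Gateway attB1 and attB2 sites, indicating that it was transferred into the pDEST backbone by Gateway recombination. A φC31 attB site next to the array allows the plasmid to recombine with a matching attP site when the integrase is supplied; the depositor notes that the integrase comes from a separate expression plasmid. An EGFP cassette driven by the human EF-1α core promoter with intron A and ended by a bGH poly(A) signal marks cells that have taken up the construct. Two minimal FRT sites bracket a segment containing this cassette together with the bacterial origin, AmpR and f1 origin, so FLP recombinase can remove reporter and backbone sequences and leave the array behind.

The depositor and sequencing-derived records agree apart from a one-base length difference and how the intron is annotated. Once integrated, the array acts as a binding platform for TetR; the associated publication used live-cell imaging to study enhancer-dependent Sox2 transcription.
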