Features (pLannotate 1.2.2; 48 found; start..end, strand, type, name):
     55..126     -  misc_feature   MCS (fragment): pBluescript multiple cloning site
    166..436     +  protein_bind   tetracycline response element: contains seven copies of the tetracycline operator tetO tetracycline repressor TetR
    513..783     +  protein_bind   tetracycline response element: contains seven copies of the tetracycline operator tetO tetracycline repressor TetR
    860..1130    +  protein_bind   tetracycline response element: contains seven copies of the tetracycline operator tetO tetracycline repressor TetR
   1207..1477    +  protein_bind   tetracycline response element: contains seven copies of the tetracycline operator tetO tetracycline repressor TetR
   1554..1824    +  protein_bind   tetracycline response element: contains seven copies of the tetracycline operator tetO tetracycline repressor TetR
   1901..2171    +  protein_bind   tetracycline response element: contains seven copies of the tetracycline operator tetO tetracycline repressor TetR
   2248..2518    +  protein_bind   tetracycline response element: contains seven copies of the tetracycline operator tetO tetracycline repressor TetR
   2595..2865    +  protein_bind   tetracycline response element: contains seven copies of the tetracycline operator tetO tetracycline repressor TetR
   2942..3212    +  protein_bind   tetracycline response element: contains seven copies of the tetracycline operator tetO tetracycline repressor TetR
   3289..3559    +  protein_bind   tetracycline response element: contains seven copies of the tetracycline operator tetO tetracycline repressor TetR
   3636..3906    +  protein_bind   tetracycline response element: contains seven copies of the tetracycline operator tetO tetracycline repressor TetR
   3983..4253    +  protein_bind   tetracycline response element: contains seven copies of the tetracycline operator tetO tetracycline repressor TetR
   4330..4600    +  protein_bind   tetracycline response element: contains seven copies of the tetracycline operator tetO tetracycline repressor TetR
   4677..4947    +  protein_bind   tetracycline response element: contains seven copies of the tetracycline operator tetO tetracycline repressor TetR
   5024..5294    +  protein_bind   tetracycline response element: contains seven copies of the tetracycline operator tetO tetracycline repressor TetR
   5371..5641    +  protein_bind   tetracycline response element: contains seven copies of the tetracycline operator tetO tetracycline repressor TetR
   5718..5988    +  protein_bind   tetracycline response element: contains seven copies of the tetracycline operator tetO tetracycline repressor TetR
   6065..6335    +  protein_bind   tetracycline response element: contains seven copies of the tetracycline operator tetO tetracycline repressor TetR
   6412..6682    +  protein_bind   tetracycline response element: contains seven copies of the tetracycline operator tetO tetracycline repressor TetR
   6759..7029    +  protein_bind   tetracycline response element: contains seven copies of the tetracycline operator tetO tetracycline repressor TetR
   7106..7376    +  protein_bind   tetracycline response element: contains seven copies of the tetracycline operator tetO tetracycline repressor TetR
   7453..7723    +  protein_bind   tetracycline response element: contains seven copies of the tetracycline operator tetO tetracycline repressor TetR
   7800..8070    +  protein_bind   tetracycline response element: contains seven copies of the tetracycline operator tetO tetracycline repressor TetR
   8147..8417    +  protein_bind   tetracycline response element: contains seven copies of the tetracycline operator tetO tetracycline repressor TetR
   8494..8764    +  protein_bind   tetracycline response element: contains seven copies of the tetracycline operator tetO tetracycline repressor TetR
   8841..9111    +  protein_bind   tetracycline response element: contains seven copies of the tetracycline operator tetO tetracycline repressor TetR
   9161..9185    -  protein_bind   attB2: mutant version of attB; recombination site for the Gateway® BP reaction BP Clonase™
   9207..9278    -  misc_feature   MCS (fragment): pBluescript multiple cloning site
   9496..9565    -  protein_bind   attB: attB site for the φC31 integrase (Groth et al., 2000) phage φC31 integrase
   9589..9706    +  CDS            bla(M) (fragment): β-lactamase lacking the signal sequence; bla(M); allows cytosolic expression of β-lactamase
   9878..10042   +  rep_origin     ori (fragment): high-copy-number ColE1/pMB1/pBR322/pUC origin of replication
  10052..10176   -  rep_origin     RSF ori (fragment): Plasmids containing the RSF 1030 origin of replication can be propagated in E. coli cells that contain additional plasmids with compatible origins.
  10177..10210   -  protein_bind   FRT (minimal): supports FLP-mediated excision but not integration (Turan and Bode, 2011) FLP recombinase from the Saccharomyces cerevisiae 2μ plasmid
  10271..10859   -  rep_origin     ori: high-copy-number ColE1/pMB1/pBR322/pUC origin of replication
  11030..11890   -  CDS            AmpR: β-lactamase; bla; confers resistance to ampicillin, carbenicillin, and related antibiotics
  11891..11995   -  promoter       AmpR promoter: bla
  12022..12477   +  rep_origin     f1 ori (sequence partly withheld): f1 bacteriophage origin of replication; arrow indicates direction of (+) strand synthesis
  12482..12639   -  CDS            lacZα (fragment): LacZα fragment of β-galactosidase; lacZ fragment
  12680..12701   -  promoter       SV40 promoter (fragment): SV40 enhancer and early promoter
  12705..12929   -  polyA_signal   bGH poly(A) signal: bovine growth hormone polyadenylation signal
  12965..13684   -  CDS            EGFP: the original enhanced GFP (Yang et al., 1996) mammalian codon-optimized
  13706..13909   -  intron         EF-1α intron A: truncated intron upstream of the start codon of human EF-1α
  14535..14643   -  intron         EF-1α intron A (fragment): intron upstream of the start codon of human EF-1α
  14644..14855   -  promoter       EF-1α core promoter: core promoter for human elongation factor EF-1α
  14881..14947   -  CDS            small t antigen (fragment): SV40 (simian virus 40) small t antigen
  14991..15024   -  protein_bind   FRT (minimal): supports FLP-mediated excision but not integration (Turan and Bode, 2011) FLP recombinase from the Saccharomyces cerevisiae 2μ plasmid
  15058..24      +  protein_bind   attB1 (across the origin): mutant version of attB; recombination site for the Gateway® BP reaction BP Clonase™
>Addgene plasmid #119904 | pDEST-tetOx224_PhiC31attB_FRT-EF1aGFP-FRT | depositor full sequence | sequence record 227452 | pDEST-tetOx224_PhiC31attB_FRT-EF1aGFP-FRT sequence 15058 bps
CAAGTTTGTACAAAAAAGCAGGCTTTAAAGGAACCAATTCAGTCGACTGGATCCGGTACCGGGCCCCCCC
TCGAGGTCGACGGTATCGATAAGCTTGATATCGAATTCCTGCAGCCCGGGGGATCCGTATCACGAGGCCC
TTTCGTCTTCACTCGAGTTTACCACTCCCTATCAGTGATAGAGAAAAGTGAAAGTCGAGTTTACCACTCC
CTATCAGTGATAGAGAAAAGTGAAAGTCGAGTTTACCACTCCCTATCAGTGATAGAGAAAAGTGAAAGTC
GAGTTTACCACTCCCTATCAGTGATAGAGAAAAGTGAAAGTCGAGTTTACCACTCCCTATCAGTGATAGA
GAAAAGTGAAAGTCGAGTTTACCACTCCCTATCAGTGATAGAGAAAAGTGAAAGTCGAGTTTACCACTCC
CTATCAGTGATAGAGAAAAGTGAAAGTCGGGCTCGGTTCCCGGGTCGAGATCCGTATCACGAGGCCCTTT
CGTCTTCACTCGAGTTTACCACTCCCTATCAGTGATAGAGAAAAGTGAAAGTCGAGTTTACCACTCCCTA
TCAGTGATAGAGAAAAGTGAAAGTCGAGTTTACCACTCCCTATCAGTGATAGAGAAAAGTGAAAGTCGAG
TTTACCACTCCCTATCAGTGATAGAGAAAAGTGAAAGTCGAGTTTACCACTCCCTATCAGTGATAGAGAA
AAGTGAAAGTCGAGTTTACCACTCCCTATCAGTGATAGAGAAAAGTGAAAGTCGAGTTTACCACTCCCTA
TCAGTGATAGAGAAAAGTGAAAGTCGGGCTCGGTTCCCGGGTCGAGATCCGTATCACGAGGCCCTTTCGT
CTTCACTCGAGTTTACCACTCCCTATCAGTGATAGAGAAAAGTGAAAGTCGAGTTTACCACTCCCTATCA
GTGATAGAGAAAAGTGAAAGTCGAGTTTACCACTCCCTATCAGTGATAGAGAAAAGTGAAAGTCGAGTTT
ACCACTCCCTATCAGTGATAGAGAAAAGTGAAAGTCGAGTTTACCACTCCCTATCAGTGATAGAGAAAAG
TGAAAGTCGAGTTTACCACTCCCTATCAGTGATAGAGAAAAGTGAAAGTCGAGTTTACCACTCCCTATCA
GTGATAGAGAAAAGTGAAAGTCGGGCTCGGTTCCCGGGTCGAGATCCGTATCACGAGGCCCTTTCGTCTT
CACTCGAGTTTACCACTCCCTATCAGTGATAGAGAAAAGTGAAAGTCGAGTTTACCACTCCCTATCAGTG
ATAGAGAAAAGTGAAAGTCGAGTTTACCACTCCCTATCAGTGATAGAGAAAAGTGAAAGTCGAGTTTACC
ACTCCCTATCAGTGATAGAGAAAAGTGAAAGTCGAGTTTACCACTCCCTATCAGTGATAGAGAAAAGTGA
AAGTCGAGTTTACCACTCCCTATCAGTGATAGAGAAAAGTGAAAGTCGAGTTTACCACTCCCTATCAGTG
ATAGAGAAAAGTGAAAGTCGGGCTCGGTTCCCGGGTCGAGATCCGTATCACGAGGCCCTTTCGTCTTCAC
TCGAGTTTACCACTCCCTATCAGTGATAGAGAAAAGTGAAAGTCGAGTTTACCACTCCCTATCAGTGATA
GAGAAAAGTGAAAGTCGAGTTTACCACTCCCTATCAGTGATAGAGAAAAGTGAAAGTCGAGTTTACCACT
CCCTATCAGTGATAGAGAAAAGTGAAAGTCGAGTTTACCACTCCCTATCAGTGATAGAGAAAAGTGAAAG
TCGAGTTTACCACTCCCTATCAGTGATAGAGAAAAGTGAAAGTCGAGTTTACCACTCCCTATCAGTGATA
GAGAAAAGTGAAAGTCGGGCTCGGTTCCCGGGTCGAGATCCGTATCACGAGGCCCTTTCGTCTTCACTCG
AGTTTACCACTCCCTATCAGTGATAGAGAAAAGTGAAAGTCGAGTTTACCACTCCCTATCAGTGATAGAG
AAAAGTGAAAGTCGAGTTTACCACTCCCTATCAGTGATAGAGAAAAGTGAAAGTCGAGTTTACCACTCCC
TATCAGTGATAGAGAAAAGTGAAAGTCGAGTTTACCACTCCCTATCAGTGATAGAGAAAAGTGAAAGTCG
AGTTTACCACTCCCTATCAGTGATAGAGAAAAGTGAAAGTCGAGTTTACCACTCCCTATCAGTGATAGAG
AAAAGTGAAAGTCGGGCTCGGTTCCCGGGTCGAGATCCGTATCACGAGGCCCTTTCGTCTTCACTCGAGT
TTACCACTCCCTATCAGTGATAGAGAAAAGTGAAAGTCGAGTTTACCACTCCCTATCAGTGATAGAGAAA
AGTGAAAGTCGAGTTTACCACTCCCTATCAGTGATAGAGAAAAGTGAAAGTCGAGTTTACCACTCCCTAT
CAGTGATAGAGAAAAGTGAAAGTCGAGTTTACCACTCCCTATCAGTGATAGAGAAAAGTGAAAGTCGAGT
TTACCACTCCCTATCAGTGATAGAGAAAAGTGAAAGTCGAGTTTACCACTCCCTATCAGTGATAGAGAAA
AGTGAAAGTCGGGCTCGGTTCCCGGGTCGAGATCCGTATCACGAGGCCCTTTCGTCTTCACTCGAGTTTA
CCACTCCCTATCAGTGATAGAGAAAAGTGAAAGTCGAGTTTACCACTCCCTATCAGTGATAGAGAAAAGT
GAAAGTCGAGTTTACCACTCCCTATCAGTGATAGAGAAAAGTGAAAGTCGAGTTTACCACTCCCTATCAG
TGATAGAGAAAAGTGAAAGTCGAGTTTACCACTCCCTATCAGTGATAGAGAAAAGTGAAAGTCGAGTTTA
CCACTCCCTATCAGTGATAGAGAAAAGTGAAAGTCGAGTTTACCACTCCCTATCAGTGATAGAGAAAAGT
GAAAGTCGGGCTCGGTTCCCGGGTCGAGATCCGTATCACGAGGCCCTTTCGTCTTCACTCGAGTTTACCA
CTCCCTATCAGTGATAGAGAAAAGTGAAAGTCGAGTTTACCACTCCCTATCAGTGATAGAGAAAAGTGAA
AGTCGAGTTTACCACTCCCTATCAGTGATAGAGAAAAGTGAAAGTCGAGTTTACCACTCCCTATCAGTGA
TAGAGAAAAGTGAAAGTCGAGTTTACCACTCCCTATCAGTGATAGAGAAAAGTGAAAGTCGAGTTTACCA
CTCCCTATCAGTGATAGAGAAAAGTGAAAGTCGAGTTTACCACTCCCTATCAGTGATAGAGAAAAGTGAA
AGTCGGGCTCGGTTCCCGGGTCGAGATCCGTATCACGAGGCCCTTTCGTCTTCACTCGAGTTTACCACTC
CCTATCAGTGATAGAGAAAAGTGAAAGTCGAGTTTACCACTCCCTATCAGTGATAGAGAAAAGTGAAAGT
CGAGTTTACCACTCCCTATCAGTGATAGAGAAAAGTGAAAGTCGAGTTTACCACTCCCTATCAGTGATAG
AGAAAAGTGAAAGTCGAGTTTACCACTCCCTATCAGTGATAGAGAAAAGTGAAAGTCGAGTTTACCACTC
CCTATCAGTGATAGAGAAAAGTGAAAGTCGAGTTTACCACTCCCTATCAGTGATAGAGAAAAGTGAAAGT
CGGGCTCGGTTCCCGGGTCGAGATCCGTATCACGAGGCCCTTTCGTCTTCACTCGAGTTTACCACTCCCT
ATCAGTGATAGAGAAAAGTGAAAGTCGAGTTTACCACTCCCTATCAGTGATAGAGAAAAGTGAAAGTCGA
GTTTACCACTCCCTATCAGTGATAGAGAAAAGTGAAAGTCGAGTTTACCACTCCCTATCAGTGATAGAGA
AAAGTGAAAGTCGAGTTTACCACTCCCTATCAGTGATAGAGAAAAGTGAAAGTCGAGTTTACCACTCCCT
ATCAGTGATAGAGAAAAGTGAAAGTCGAGTTTACCACTCCCTATCAGTGATAGAGAAAAGTGAAAGTCGG
GCTCGGTTCCCGGGTCGAGATCCGTATCACGAGGCCCTTTCGTCTTCACTCGAGTTTACCACTCCCTATC
AGTGATAGAGAAAAGTGAAAGTCGAGTTTACCACTCCCTATCAGTGATAGAGAAAAGTGAAAGTCGAGTT
TACCACTCCCTATCAGTGATAGAGAAAAGTGAAAGTCGAGTTTACCACTCCCTATCAGTGATAGAGAAAA
GTGAAAGTCGAGTTTACCACTCCCTATCAGTGATAGAGAAAAGTGAAAGTCGAGTTTACCACTCCCTATC
AGTGATAGAGAAAAGTGAAAGTCGAGTTTACCACTCCCTATCAGTGATAGAGAAAAGTGAAAGTCGGGCT
CGGTTCCCGGGTCGAGATCCGTATCACGAGGCCCTTTCGTCTTCACTCGAGTTTACCACTCCCTATCAGT
GATAGAGAAAAGTGAAAGTCGAGTTTACCACTCCCTATCAGTGATAGAGAAAAGTGAAAGTCGAGTTTAC
CACTCCCTATCAGTGATAGAGAAAAGTGAAAGTCGAGTTTACCACTCCCTATCAGTGATAGAGAAAAGTG
AAAGTCGAGTTTACCACTCCCTATCAGTGATAGAGAAAAGTGAAAGTCGAGTTTACCACTCCCTATCAGT
GATAGAGAAAAGTGAAAGTCGAGTTTACCACTCCCTATCAGTGATAGAGAAAAGTGAAAGTCGGGCTCGG
TTCCCGGGTCGAGATCCGTATCACGAGGCCCTTTCGTCTTCACTCGAGTTTACCACTCCCTATCAGTGAT
AGAGAAAAGTGAAAGTCGAGTTTACCACTCCCTATCAGTGATAGAGAAAAGTGAAAGTCGAGTTTACCAC
TCCCTATCAGTGATAGAGAAAAGTGAAAGTCGAGTTTACCACTCCCTATCAGTGATAGAGAAAAGTGAAA
GTCGAGTTTACCACTCCCTATCAGTGATAGAGAAAAGTGAAAGTCGAGTTTACCACTCCCTATCAGTGAT
AGAGAAAAGTGAAAGTCGAGTTTACCACTCCCTATCAGTGATAGAGAAAAGTGAAAGTCGGGCTCGGTTC
CCGGGTCGAGATCCGTATCACGAGGCCCTTTCGTCTTCACTCGAGTTTACCACTCCCTATCAGTGATAGA
GAAAAGTGAAAGTCGAGTTTACCACTCCCTATCAGTGATAGAGAAAAGTGAAAGTCGAGTTTACCACTCC
CTATCAGTGATAGAGAAAAGTGAAAGTCGAGTTTACCACTCCCTATCAGTGATAGAGAAAAGTGAAAGTC
GAGTTTACCACTCCCTATCAGTGATAGAGAAAAGTGAAAGTCGAGTTTACCACTCCCTATCAGTGATAGA
GAAAAGTGAAAGTCGAGTTTACCACTCCCTATCAGTGATAGAGAAAAGTGAAAGTCGGGCTCGGTTCCCG
GGTCGAGATCCGTATCACGAGGCCCTTTCGTCTTCACTCGAGTTTACCACTCCCTATCAGTGATAGAGAA
AAGTGAAAGTCGAGTTTACCACTCCCTATCAGTGATAGAGAAAAGTGAAAGTCGAGTTTACCACTCCCTA
TCAGTGATAGAGAAAAGTGAAAGTCGAGTTTACCACTCCCTATCAGTGATAGAGAAAAGTGAAAGTCGAG
TTTACCACTCCCTATCAGTGATAGAGAAAAGTGAAAGTCGAGTTTACCACTCCCTATCAGTGATAGAGAA
AAGTGAAAGTCGAGTTTACCACTCCCTATCAGTGATAGAGAAAAGTGAAAGTCGGGCTCGGTTCCCGGGT
CGAGATCCGTATCACGAGGCCCTTTCGTCTTCACTCGAGTTTACCACTCCCTATCAGTGATAGAGAAAAG
TGAAAGTCGAGTTTACCACTCCCTATCAGTGATAGAGAAAAGTGAAAGTCGAGTTTACCACTCCCTATCA
GTGATAGAGAAAAGTGAAAGTCGAGTTTACCACTCCCTATCAGTGATAGAGAAAAGTGAAAGTCGAGTTT
ACCACTCCCTATCAGTGATAGAGAAAAGTGAAAGTCGAGTTTACCACTCCCTATCAGTGATAGAGAAAAG
TGAAAGTCGAGTTTACCACTCCCTATCAGTGATAGAGAAAAGTGAAAGTCGGGCTCGGTTCCCGGGTCGA
GATCCGTATCACGAGGCCCTTTCGTCTTCACTCGAGTTTACCACTCCCTATCAGTGATAGAGAAAAGTGA
AAGTCGAGTTTACCACTCCCTATCAGTGATAGAGAAAAGTGAAAGTCGAGTTTACCACTCCCTATCAGTG
ATAGAGAAAAGTGAAAGTCGAGTTTACCACTCCCTATCAGTGATAGAGAAAAGTGAAAGTCGAGTTTACC
ACTCCCTATCAGTGATAGAGAAAAGTGAAAGTCGAGTTTACCACTCCCTATCAGTGATAGAGAAAAGTGA
AAGTCGAGTTTACCACTCCCTATCAGTGATAGAGAAAAGTGAAAGTCGGGCTCGGTTCCCGGGTCGAGAT
CCGTATCACGAGGCCCTTTCGTCTTCACTCGAGTTTACCACTCCCTATCAGTGATAGAGAAAAGTGAAAG
TCGAGTTTACCACTCCCTATCAGTGATAGAGAAAAGTGAAAGTCGAGTTTACCACTCCCTATCAGTGATA
GAGAAAAGTGAAAGTCGAGTTTACCACTCCCTATCAGTGATAGAGAAAAGTGAAAGTCGAGTTTACCACT
CCCTATCAGTGATAGAGAAAAGTGAAAGTCGAGTTTACCACTCCCTATCAGTGATAGAGAAAAGTGAAAG
TCGAGTTTACCACTCCCTATCAGTGATAGAGAAAAGTGAAAGTCGGGCTCGGTTCCCGGGTCGAGATCCG
TATCACGAGGCCCTTTCGTCTTCACTCGAGTTTACCACTCCCTATCAGTGATAGAGAAAAGTGAAAGTCG
AGTTTACCACTCCCTATCAGTGATAGAGAAAAGTGAAAGTCGAGTTTACCACTCCCTATCAGTGATAGAG
AAAAGTGAAAGTCGAGTTTACCACTCCCTATCAGTGATAGAGAAAAGTGAAAGTCGAGTTTACCACTCCC
TATCAGTGATAGAGAAAAGTGAAAGTCGAGTTTACCACTCCCTATCAGTGATAGAGAAAAGTGAAAGTCG
AGTTTACCACTCCCTATCAGTGATAGAGAAAAGTGAAAGTCGGGCTCGGTTCCCGGGTCGAGATCCGTAT
CACGAGGCCCTTTCGTCTTCACTCGAGTTTACCACTCCCTATCAGTGATAGAGAAAAGTGAAAGTCGAGT
TTACCACTCCCTATCAGTGATAGAGAAAAGTGAAAGTCGAGTTTACCACTCCCTATCAGTGATAGAGAAA
AGTGAAAGTCGAGTTTACCACTCCCTATCAGTGATAGAGAAAAGTGAAAGTCGAGTTTACCACTCCCTAT
CAGTGATAGAGAAAAGTGAAAGTCGAGTTTACCACTCCCTATCAGTGATAGAGAAAAGTGAAAGTCGAGT
TTACCACTCCCTATCAGTGATAGAGAAAAGTGAAAGTCGGGCTCGGTTCCCGGGTCGAGATCCGTATCAC
GAGGCCCTTTCGTCTTCACTCGAGTTTACCACTCCCTATCAGTGATAGAGAAAAGTGAAAGTCGAGTTTA
CCACTCCCTATCAGTGATAGAGAAAAGTGAAAGTCGAGTTTACCACTCCCTATCAGTGATAGAGAAAAGT
GAAAGTCGAGTTTACCACTCCCTATCAGTGATAGAGAAAAGTGAAAGTCGAGTTTACCACTCCCTATCAG
TGATAGAGAAAAGTGAAAGTCGAGTTTACCACTCCCTATCAGTGATAGAGAAAAGTGAAAGTCGAGTTTA
CCACTCCCTATCAGTGATAGAGAAAAGTGAAAGTCGGGCTCGGTTCCCGGGTCGAGATCCGTATCACGAG
GCCCTTTCGTCTTCACTCGAGTTTACCACTCCCTATCAGTGATAGAGAAAAGTGAAAGTCGAGTTTACCA
CTCCCTATCAGTGATAGAGAAAAGTGAAAGTCGAGTTTACCACTCCCTATCAGTGATAGAGAAAAGTGAA
AGTCGAGTTTACCACTCCCTATCAGTGATAGAGAAAAGTGAAAGTCGAGTTTACCACTCCCTATCAGTGA
TAGAGAAAAGTGAAAGTCGAGTTTACCACTCCCTATCAGTGATAGAGAAAAGTGAAAGTCGAGTTTACCA
CTCCCTATCAGTGATAGAGAAAAGTGAAAGTCGGGCTCGGTTCCCGGGTCGAGATCCGTATCACGAGGCC
CTTTCGTCTTCACTCGAGTTTACCACTCCCTATCAGTGATAGAGAAAAGTGAAAGTCGAGTTTACCACTC
CCTATCAGTGATAGAGAAAAGTGAAAGTCGAGTTTACCACTCCCTATCAGTGATAGAGAAAAGTGAAAGT
CGAGTTTACCACTCCCTATCAGTGATAGAGAAAAGTGAAAGTCGAGTTTACCACTCCCTATCAGTGATAG
AGAAAAGTGAAAGTCGAGTTTACCACTCCCTATCAGTGATAGAGAAAAGTGAAAGTCGAGTTTACCACTC
CCTATCAGTGATAGAGAAAAGTGAAAGTCGGGCTCGGTTCCCGGGTCGAGATCCGTATCACGAGGCCCTT
TCGTCTTCACTCGAGTTTACCACTCCCTATCAGTGATAGAGAAAAGTGAAAGTCGAGTTTACCACTCCCT
ATCAGTGATAGAGAAAAGTGAAAGTCGAGTTTACCACTCCCTATCAGTGATAGAGAAAAGTGAAAGTCGA
GTTTACCACTCCCTATCAGTGATAGAGAAAAGTGAAAGTCGAGTTTACCACTCCCTATCAGTGATAGAGA
AAAGTGAAAGTCGAGTTTACCACTCCCTATCAGTGATAGAGAAAAGTGAAAGTCGAGTTTACCACTCCCT
ATCAGTGATAGAGAAAAGTGAAAGTCGGGCTCGGTTCCCGGGTCGAGATCCGTATCACGAGGCCCTTTCG
TCTTCACTCGAGTTTACCACTCCCTATCAGTGATAGAGAAAAGTGAAAGTCGAGTTTACCACTCCCTATC
AGTGATAGAGAAAAGTGAAAGTCGAGTTTACCACTCCCTATCAGTGATAGAGAAAAGTGAAAGTCGAGTT
TACCACTCCCTATCAGTGATAGAGAAAAGTGAAAGTCGAGTTTACCACTCCCTATCAGTGATAGAGAAAA
GTGAAAGTCGAGTTTACCACTCCCTATCAGTGATAGAGAAAAGTGAAAGTCGAGTTTACCACTCCCTATC
AGTGATAGAGAAAAGTGAAAGTCGGGCTCGGTTCCCGGGTCGAGATCCACTAGTTCTAGAACCCAGCTTT
CTTGTACAAAGTGGTTGATGGGGATCCGAATTCGAGCTCGAGGTCGACGGTATCGATAAGCTTGATATCG
AATTCCTGCAGCCCGGGCAGGGATCCACTAGTTCTAGAATTCGAGCTCCCGGGTACTCGAGGTCGACATG
CCCGCCGTGACCGTCGAGAACCCGCTGACGCTGCCCCGCGTATCCGCACCCGCCGACGCCGTCGCACGTC
CCGTGCTCACCGTGACCACCGCGCCCAGCGGTTTCGAGGGCGAGGGCTTCCCGGTGCGCCGCGCGTTCGC
CGGGATCAACTACCGCCACCTCGACCCGTTCATCATGATGGACCAGATGGGTGAGGTGGAGTACGCGCCC
GGGGAGCCCAAGGGCACGCCCTGGCACCCGCACCGCGGCTTCGAGACCGTGACCTACATCGTCGACGCGG
CCAGATGGTAAGCCCTCCCGTATCGTAGTTATCTACACGACGGGGAGTCAGGCAACTATGGATGAACGAA
ATAGACAGATCGCTGAGATAGGTGCCTCACTGATTAAGCATTGGTAACTGTCAGACCAAGTTTACTCATA
TATACTTTAGATTGATTTAAAACTTCATTTTTAATTTAAAAGGATCTAGGTGAAGATCCTTTTTGATAAT
CTCATGACCAAAATCCCTTAACGTGAGTTTTCGTTCCACTGAGCGTCAGACCCCGTAGAAAAGATCAAAG
GATCTTCTTGAGATCCTTTTTTTCTGCGCGTAATCTGCTGCTTGCAAACAAAAAAACCACCGCTACCAGC
GGTGGTTTGTTTGCCGGATCAAGAGCTACCAACTCTTTTTCCGAAGGTAACTGGCTTCAGCAGAGCGCAG
ATACCAAATACTGTTCTTCTAGTGTAGCCGTATTGGGCGCTCTTCCGCTTCCTCGCTCACTGACTCGCTG
CGCTCGGTCGTTCGGCTGCGGCGAGCGGTATCAGCTCACTCAAAGGCGGTAATACGGTTATCCACAGAAT
CAGGGGATAACGCAGGAAAGAACATGGAAGTTCCTATACTTTCTAGAGAATAGGAACTTCCATGTGAGCA
AAAGGCCAGCAAAAGGCCAGGAACCGTAAAAAGGCCGCGTTGCTGGCGTTTTTCCATAGGCTCCGCCCCC
CTGACGAGCATCACAAAAATCGACGCTCAAGTCAGAGGTGGCGAAACCCGACAGGACTATAAAGATACCA
GGCGTTTCCCCCTGGAAGCTCCCTCGTGCGCTCTCCTGTTCCGACCCTGCCGCTTACCGGATACCTGTCC
GCCTTTCTCCCTTCGGGAAGCGTGGCGCTTTCTCATAGCTCACGCTGTAGGTATCTCAGTTCGGTGTAGG
TCGTTCGCTCCAAGCTGGGCTGTGTGCACGAACCCCCCGTTCAGCCCGACCGCTGCGCCTTATCCGGTAA
CTATCGTCTTGAGTCCAACCCGGTAAGACACGACTTATCGCCACTGGCAGCAGCCACTGGTAACAGGATT
AGCAGAGCGAGGTATGTAGGCGGTGCTACAGAGTTCTTGAAGTGGTGGCCTAACTACGGCTACACTAGAA
GGACAGTATTTGGTATCTGCGCTCTGCTGAAGCCAGTTACCTTCGGAAAAAGAGTTGGTAGCTCTTGATC
CGGCAAACAAACCACCGCTGGTAGCGGTGGTTTTTTTGTTTGCAAGCAGCAGATTACGCGCAGAAAAAAA
GGATCTCAAGAAGATCCTTTGATCTTTTCTACGGGGTCTGACGCTCAGTGGAACGAAAACTCACGTTAAG
GGATTTTGGTCATGAGATTATCAAAAAGGATCTTCACCTAGATCCTTTTAAATTAAAAATGAAGTTTTAA
ATCAATCTAAAGTATATATGAGTAAACTTGGTCTGACAGTTACCAATGCTTAATCAGTGAGGCACCTATC
TCAGCGATCTGTCTATTTCGTTCATCCATAGTTGCCTGACTCCCCGTCGTGTAGATAACTACGATACGGG
AGGGCTTACCATCTGGCCCCAGTGCTGCAATGATACCGCGAGACCCACGCTCACCGGCTCCAGATTTATC
AGCAATAAACCAGCCAGCCGGAAGGGCCGAGCGCAGAAGTGGTCCTGCAACTTTATCCGCCTCCATCCAG
TCTATTAATTGTTGCCGGGAAGCTAGAGTAAGTAGTTCGCCAGTTAATAGTTTGCGCAACGTTGTTGCCA
TTGCTACAGGCATCGTGGTGTCACGCTCGTCGTTTGGTATGGCTTCATTCAGCTCCGGTTCCCAACGATC
AAGGCGAGTTACATGATCCCCCATGTTGTGCAAAAAAGCGGTTAGCTCCTTCGGTCCTCCGATCGTTGTC
AGAAGTAAGTTGGCCGCAGTGTTATCACTCATGGTTATGGCAGCACTGCATAATTCTCTTACTGTCATGC
CATCCGTAAGATGCTTTTCTGTGACTGGTGAGTACTCAACCAAGTCATTCTGAGAATAGTGTATGCGGCG
ACCGAGTTGCTCTTGCCCGGCGTCAATACGGGATAATACCGCGCCACATAGCAGAACTTTAAAAGTGCTC
ATCATTGGAAAACGTTCTTCGGGGCGAAAACTCTCAAGGATCTTACCGCTGTTGAGATCCAGTTCGATGT
AACCCACTCGTGCACCCAACTGATCTTCAGCATCTTTTACTTTCACCAGCGTTTCTGGGTGAGCAAAAAC
AGGAAGGCAAAATGCCGCAAAAAAGGGAATAAGGGCGACACGGAAATGTTGAATACTCATACTCTTCCTT
TTTCAATATTATTGAAGCATTTATCAGGGTTATTGTCTCATGAGCGGATACATATTTGAATGTATTTAGA
AAAATAAACAAATAGGGGTTCCGCGCACATTTCCCCGAAAAGTGCCACCTG
[124 nt withheld, positions 12022-12145]
C
[91 nt withheld, positions 12147-12237]
A
[49 nt withheld, positions 12239-12287]
CCTTTGACGTTGGAGTCCACGTTCTTT
[37 nt withheld, positions 12315-12351]
ACCCTATCTCGGTCTATTCTTTTGATTTATAAGGGATTTTGCCGATTTCGGCCTATTGGTTAAAAAATGA
GCTGATTTAACAAAAATTTAACGCGAATTTTAACAAAATATTAACGTTTACAATTTCCCATTCGCCATTC
AGGCTGCGCAACTGTTGGGAAGGGCGATCGGTGCGGGCCTCTTCGCTATTACGCCAGCTGGCGAAAGGGG
GATGTGCTGCAAGGCGATTAAGTTGGGTAACGCCAGGGTTTTCCCAGTCACGACGTTGTAAAACGACGGC
CAGTGAATTCGAGCTCGGTACAGGGTTCCGCAAGCTCTAGTCGAGCCCCAGCTGGTTCTTTCCGCCTCAG
AAGCCATAGAGCCCACCGCATCCCCAGCATGCCTGCTATTGTCTTCCCAATCCTCCCCCTTGCTGTCCTG
CCCCACCCCACCCCCCAGAATAGAATGACACCTACTCAGACAATGCGATGCAATTTCCTCATTTTATTAG
GAAAGGACAGTGGGAGTGGCACCTTCCAGGGTCAAGGAAGGCACGGGGGAGGGGCAAACAACAGATGGCT
GGCAACTAGAAGGCACAGTCGAGGCTGATCAGCGAGCTCTAGAGTCGACTTAATTACTTGTACAGCTCGT
CCATGCCGAGAGTGATCCCGGCGGCGGTCACGAACTCCAGCAGGACCATGTGATCGCGCTTCTCGTTGGG
GTCTTTGCTCAGGGCGGACTGGGTGCTCAGGTAGTGGTTGTCGGGCAGCAGCACGGGGCCGTCGCCGATG
GGGGTGTTCTGCTGGTAGTGGTCGGCGAGCTGCACGCTGCCGTCCTCGATGTTGTGGCGGATCTTGAAGT
TCACCTTGATGCCGTTCTTCTGCTTGTCGGCCATGATATAGACGTTGTGGCTGTTGTAGTTGTACTCCAG
CTTGTGCCCCAGGATGTTGCCGTCCTCCTTGAAGTCGATGCCCTTCAGCTCGATGCGGTTCACCAGGGTG
TCGCCCTCGAACTTCACCTCGGCGCGGGTCTTGTAGTTGCCGTCGTCCTTGAAGAAGATGGTGCGCTCCT
GGACGTAGCCTTCGGGCATGGCGGACTTGAAGAAGTCGTGCTGCTTCATGTGGTCGGGGTAGCGGCTGAA
GCACTGCACGCCGTAGGTCAGGGTGGTCACGAGGGTGGGCCAGGGCACGGGCAGCTTGCCGGTGGTGCAG
ATGAACTTCAGGGTCAGCTTGCCGTAGGTGGCATCGCCCTCGCCCTCGCCGGACACGCTGAACTTGTGGC
CGTTTACGTCGCCGTCCAGCTCGACCAGGATGGGCACCACCCCGGTGAACAGCTCCTCGCCCTTGCTCAC
CATGGTGGCCGTACGTCACGACACCTGAAATGGAAGAAAAAAACTTTGAACCACTGTCTGAGGCTTGAGA
ATGAACCAAGATCCAAACTCAAAAAGGGCAAATTCCAAGGAGAATTACATCAAGTGCCAAGCTGGCCTAA
CTTCAGTCTCCACCCACTCAGTGTGGGGAAACTCCATCGCATAAAACCCCTCCCCCCAACCTAAAGACGA
CGTACTCCAAAAGCTCGAGAACTAATCGAGGTGCCTGGACGGCGCCCGGTACTCCGTGGAGTCACATGAA
GCGACGGCTGAGGACGGAAAGGCCCTTTTCCTTTGTGTGGGTGACTCACCCGCCCGCTCTCCCGAGCGCC
GCGTCCTCCATTTTGAGCTCCCTGCAGCAGGGCCGGGAAGCGGCCATCTTTCCGCTCACGCAACTGGTGC
CGACCGGGCCAGCCTTGCCGCCCAGGGCGGGGCGATACACGGCGGCGCGAGGCCAGGCACCAGAGCAGGC
CGGCCAGCTTGAGACTACCCCCGTCCGATTCTCGGTGGCCGCGCTCGCAGGCCCCGCCTCGCCGAACATG
TGCGCTGGGACGCACGGGCCCCGTCGCCGCCCGCGGCCCCAAAAACCGAAATACCAGTGTGCAGATCTTG
GCCCGCATTTACAAGACTATCTTGCCAGAAAAAAAGCGTCGCAGCAGGTCATCAAAAATTTTAAATGGCT
AGAGACTTATCGAAAGCAGCGAGACAGGCGCGAAGGTGCCACCAGATTCGCACGCGGCGGCCCCAGCGCC
CAGGCCAGGCCTCAACTCAAGCACGAGGCGAAGGGGCTCCTTAAGCGCAAGGCCTCGAACTCTCCCACCC
ACTTCCAACCCGAAGCTCGGGATCAAGAATCACGTACTGCAGCCAGTGGAAGTAATTCAAGGCACGCAAG
GGCCATAACCCGTAAAGAGGCCAGGCCCGCGGGAACCACACACGGCACTTACCTGTGTTCTGGCGGCAAA
CCCGTTGCGAAAAAGAACGTTCACGGCGACTACTGCACTTATATACGGTTCTCCCCCACCCTCGGGAAAA
AGGCGGAGCCAGTACACGACATCACTTTCCCAGTTTACCCCGCGCCACCTTCTCTAGGCACCGGATCAAT
TGCCGACCCCTCCCCCCAACTTCTCGGGGACTGTGGGCGATGTGCGCTCTGCCCACTGACGGGCACCGGA
GCCAATTCCCACTCCTTTCAAGACCTAGAAGGTCCATTAGCTGCAAAGATTCCTCTCTGTTTAAAACTTT
ATCCATCTTTGCAGCTAGCTTGGCTGGACGTAAACTCCTCTTCAGACCTGAAGTTCCTATACTTTCTAGA
GAATAGGAACTTCGGAATTCGATATCAAGCGTACCGGGCCCCATCAA
