Features (pLannotate 1.2.2; 47 found; start..end, strand, type, name):
     55..126     -  misc_feature   MCS (fragment): pBluescript multiple cloning site
    166..436     +  protein_bind   tetracycline response element: contains seven copies of the tetracycline operator tetO tetracycline repressor TetR
    513..783     +  protein_bind   tetracycline response element: contains seven copies of the tetracycline operator tetO tetracycline repressor TetR
    860..1130    +  protein_bind   tetracycline response element: contains seven copies of the tetracycline operator tetO tetracycline repressor TetR
   1207..1477    +  protein_bind   tetracycline response element: contains seven copies of the tetracycline operator tetO tetracycline repressor TetR
   1554..1824    +  protein_bind   tetracycline response element: contains seven copies of the tetracycline operator tetO tetracycline repressor TetR
   1901..2171    +  protein_bind   tetracycline response element: contains seven copies of the tetracycline operator tetO tetracycline repressor TetR
   2248..2518    +  protein_bind   tetracycline response element: contains seven copies of the tetracycline operator tetO tetracycline repressor TetR
   2595..2865    +  protein_bind   tetracycline response element: contains seven copies of the tetracycline operator tetO tetracycline repressor TetR
   2942..3212    +  protein_bind   tetracycline response element: contains seven copies of the tetracycline operator tetO tetracycline repressor TetR
   3289..3559    +  protein_bind   tetracycline response element: contains seven copies of the tetracycline operator tetO tetracycline repressor TetR
   3636..3906    +  protein_bind   tetracycline response element: contains seven copies of the tetracycline operator tetO tetracycline repressor TetR
   3983..4253    +  protein_bind   tetracycline response element: contains seven copies of the tetracycline operator tetO tetracycline repressor TetR
   4330..4600    +  protein_bind   tetracycline response element: contains seven copies of the tetracycline operator tetO tetracycline repressor TetR
   4677..4947    +  protein_bind   tetracycline response element: contains seven copies of the tetracycline operator tetO tetracycline repressor TetR
   5024..5294    +  protein_bind   tetracycline response element: contains seven copies of the tetracycline operator tetO tetracycline repressor TetR
   5371..5641    +  protein_bind   tetracycline response element: contains seven copies of the tetracycline operator tetO tetracycline repressor TetR
   5718..5988    +  protein_bind   tetracycline response element: contains seven copies of the tetracycline operator tetO tetracycline repressor TetR
   6065..6335    +  protein_bind   tetracycline response element: contains seven copies of the tetracycline operator tetO tetracycline repressor TetR
   6412..6682    +  protein_bind   tetracycline response element: contains seven copies of the tetracycline operator tetO tetracycline repressor TetR
   6759..7029    +  protein_bind   tetracycline response element: contains seven copies of the tetracycline operator tetO tetracycline repressor TetR
   7106..7376    +  protein_bind   tetracycline response element: contains seven copies of the tetracycline operator tetO tetracycline repressor TetR
   7453..7723    +  protein_bind   tetracycline response element: contains seven copies of the tetracycline operator tetO tetracycline repressor TetR
   7800..8070    +  protein_bind   tetracycline response element: contains seven copies of the tetracycline operator tetO tetracycline repressor TetR
   8147..8417    +  protein_bind   tetracycline response element: contains seven copies of the tetracycline operator tetO tetracycline repressor TetR
   8494..8764    +  protein_bind   tetracycline response element: contains seven copies of the tetracycline operator tetO tetracycline repressor TetR
   8841..9111    +  protein_bind   tetracycline response element: contains seven copies of the tetracycline operator tetO tetracycline repressor TetR
   9160..9184    -  protein_bind   attB2: mutant version of attB; recombination site for the Gateway® BP reaction BP Clonase™
   9206..9277    -  misc_feature   MCS (fragment): pBluescript multiple cloning site
   9495..9564    -  protein_bind   attB: attB site for the φC31 integrase (Groth et al., 2000) phage φC31 integrase
   9588..9705    +  CDS            bla(M) (fragment): β-lactamase lacking the signal sequence; bla(M); allows cytosolic expression of β-lactamase
   9877..10041   +  rep_origin     ori (fragment): high-copy-number ColE1/pMB1/pBR322/pUC origin of replication
  10051..10175   -  rep_origin     RSF ori (fragment): Plasmids containing the RSF 1030 origin of replication can be propagated in E. coli cells that contain additional plasmids with compatible origins.
  10176..10209   -  protein_bind   FRT (minimal): supports FLP-mediated excision but not integration (Turan and Bode, 2011) FLP recombinase from the Saccharomyces cerevisiae 2μ plasmid
  10270..10858   -  rep_origin     ori: high-copy-number ColE1/pMB1/pBR322/pUC origin of replication
  11029..11889   -  CDS            AmpR: β-lactamase; bla; confers resistance to ampicillin, carbenicillin, and related antibiotics
  11890..11994   -  promoter       AmpR promoter: bla
  12021..12449   +  rep_origin     f1 ori (sequence partly withheld): f1 bacteriophage origin of replication; arrow indicates direction of (+) strand synthesis
  12480..12637   -  CDS            lacZα (fragment): LacZα fragment of β-galactosidase; lacZ fragment
  12678..12699   -  promoter       SV40 promoter (fragment): SV40 enhancer and early promoter
  12703..12927   -  polyA_signal   bGH poly(A) signal: bovine growth hormone polyadenylation signal
  12963..13682   -  CDS            EGFP: the original enhanced GFP (Yang et al., 1996) mammalian codon-optimized
  13704..14642   -  intron         EF-1α intron A: intron upstream of the start codon of human EF-1α
  14643..14854   -  promoter       EF-1α core promoter: core promoter for human elongation factor EF-1α
  14880..14946   -  CDS            small t antigen (fragment): SV40 (simian virus 40) small t antigen
  14990..15023   -  protein_bind   FRT (minimal): supports FLP-mediated excision but not integration (Turan and Bode, 2011) FLP recombinase from the Saccharomyces cerevisiae 2μ plasmid
  15057..24      +  protein_bind   attB1 (across the origin): mutant version of attB; recombination site for the Gateway® BP reaction BP Clonase™
>Addgene plasmid #119904 | pDEST-tetOx224_PhiC31attB_FRT-EF1aGFP-FRT | addgene full sequence | sequence record 342553 | Addgene NGS Result
CAAGTTTGTACAAAAAAGCAGGCTTTAAAGGAACCAATTCAGTCGACTGGATCCGGTACCGGGCCCCCCC
TCGAGGTCGACGGTATCGATAAGCTTGATATCGAATTCCTGCAGCCCGGGGGATCCGTATCACGAGGCCC
TTTCGTCTTCACTCGAGTTTACCACTCCCTATCAGTGATAGAGAAAAGTGAAAGTCGAGTTTACCACTCC
CTATCAGTGATAGAGAAAAGTGAAAGTCGAGTTTACCACTCCCTATCAGTGATAGAGAAAAGTGAAAGTC
GAGTTTACCACTCCCTATCAGTGATAGAGAAAAGTGAAAGTCGAGTTTACCACTCCCTATCAGTGATAGA
GAAAAGTGAAAGTCGAGTTTACCACTCCCTATCAGTGATAGAGAAAAGTGAAAGTCGAGTTTACCACTCC
CTATCAGTGATAGAGAAAAGTGAAAGTCGGGCTCGGTTCCCGGGTCGAGATCCGTATCACGAGGCCCTTT
CGTCTTCACTCGAGTTTACCACTCCCTATCAGTGATAGAGAAAAGTGAAAGTCGAGTTTACCACTCCCTA
TCAGTGATAGAGAAAAGTGAAAGTCGAGTTTACCACTCCCTATCAGTGATAGAGAAAAGTGAAAGTCGAG
TTTACCACTCCCTATCAGTGATAGAGAAAAGTGAAAGTCGAGTTTACCACTCCCTATCAGTGATAGAGAA
AAGTGAAAGTCGAGTTTACCACTCCCTATCAGTGATAGAGAAAAGTGAAAGTCGAGTTTACCACTCCCTA
TCAGTGATAGAGAAAAGTGAAAGTCGGGCTCSSTTCCCGSGTCGAGATCCGTATCACGAGGCCCTTTCGT
CTTCACTCGAGTTTACCACTCCCTATCAGTGATAGAGAAAAGTGAAAGTCGAGTTTACCACTCCCTATCA
GTGATAGAGAAAAGTGAAAGTCGAGTTTACCACTCCCTATCAGTGATAGAGAAAAGTGAAAGTCGAGTTT
ACCACTCCCTATCAGTGATAGAGAAAAGTGAAAGTCGAGTTTACCACTCCCTATCAGTGATAGAGAAAAG
TGAAAGTCGAGTTTACCACTCCCTATCAGTGATAGAGAAAAGTGAAAGTCGAGTTTACCACTCCCTATCA
GTGATAGAGAAAAGTGAAAGTCGGGCTCGGTTCCCGGGTCGAGATCCGTATCACGAGGCCCTTTCGTCTT
CACTCGAGTTTACCACTCCCTATCAGTGATAGAGAAAAGTGAAAGTCGAGTTTACCACTCCCTATCAGTG
ATAGAGAAAAGTGAAAGTCGAGTTTACCACTCCCTATCAGTGATAGAGAAAAGTGAAAGTCGAGTTTACC
ACTCCCTATCAGTGATAGAGAAAAGTGAAAGTCGAGTTTACCACTCCCTATCAGTGATAGAGAAAAGTGA
AAGTCGAGTTTACCACTCCCTATCAGTGATAGAGAAAAGTGAAAGTCGAGTTTACCACTCCCTATCAGTG
ATAGAGAAAAGTGAAAGTCGGGCTCGGTTCCCGGGTCGAGATCCGTATCACGAGGCCCTTTCGTCTTCAC
TCGAGTTTACCACTCCCTATCAGTGATAGAGAAAAGTGAAAGTCGAGTTTACCACTCCCTATCAGTGATA
GAGAAAAGTGAAAGTCGAGTTTACCACTCCCTATCAGTGATAGAGAAAAGTGAAAGTCGAGTTTACCACT
CCCTATCAGTGATAGAGAAAAGTGAAAGTCGAGTTTACCACTCCCTATCAGTGATAGAGAAAAGTGAAAG
TCGAGTTTACCACTCCCTATCAGTGATAGAGAAAAGTGAAAGTCGAGTTTACCACTCCCTATCAGTGATA
GAGAAAAGTGAAAGTCGGGCTCGGTTCCCGGGTCGAGATCCGTATCACGAGGCCCTTTCGTCTTCACTCG
AGTTTACCACTCCCTATCAGTGATAGAGAAAAGTGAAAGTCGAGTTTACCACTCCCTATCAGTGATAGAG
AAAAGTGAAAGTCGRGTTTACCACTCCCTATCAGTGATAGAGAAAAGTGAAAGTCGAGTTTACCACTCCC
TATCAGTGATAGAGAAAAGTGAAAGTCGAGTTTACCACTCCCTATCAGTGATAGAGAAAAGTGAAAGTCG
AGTTTACCACTCCCTATCAGTGATAGAGAAAAGTGAAAGTCGAGTTTACCACTCCCTATCAGTGATAGAG
AAAAGTGAAAGTCGGGCTCGGTTCCCGGGTCGAGATCCGTATCACGAGGCCCTTTCGTCTTCACTCGAGT
TTACCACTCCCTATCAGTGATAGAGAAAAGTGAAAGTCGAGTTTACCACTCCCTATCAGTGATAGAGAAA
AGTGAAAGTCGAGTTTACCACTCCCTATCAGTGATAGAGAAAAGTGAAAGTCGAGTTTACCACTCCCTAT
CAGTGATAGAGAAAAGTGAAAGTCGAGTTTACCACTCCCTATCAGTGATAGAGAAAAGTGAAAGTCGAGT
TTACCACTCCCTATCAGTGATAGAGAAAAGTGAAAGTCGAGTTTACCACTCCCTATCAGTGATAGAGAAA
AGTGAAAGTCGGGCTCGGTTCCCGGGTCGAGATCCGTATCACGAGGCCCTTTCGTCTTCACTCGAGTTTA
CCACTCCCTATCAGTGATAGAGAAAAGTGAAAGTCGAGTTTACCACTCCCTATCAGTGATAGAGAAAAGT
GAAAGTCGAGTTTACCACTCCCTATCAGTGATAGAGAAAAGTGAAAGTCGAGTTTACCACTCCCTATCAG
TGATAGAGAAAAGTGAAAGTCGAGTTTACCACTCCCTATCAGTGATAGAGAAAAGTGAAAGTCGAGTTTA
CCACTCCCTATCAGTGATAGAGAAAAGTGAAAGTCGAGTTTACCACTCCCTATCAGTGATAGAGAAAAGT
GAAAGTCGGGCTCGGTTCCCGGGTCGAGATCCGTATCACGAGGCCCTTTCGTCTTCACTCGAGTTTACCA
CTCCCTATCAGTGATAGAGAAAAGTGAAAGTCGAGTTTACCACTCCCTATCAGTGATAGAGAAAAGTGAA
AGTCGAGTTTACCACTCCCTATCAGTGATAGAGAAAAGTGAAAGTCGAGTTTACCACTCCCTATCAGTGA
TAGAGAAAAGTGAAAGTCGAGTTTACCACTCCCTATCAGTGATAGAGAAAAGTGAAAGTCGAGTTTACCA
CTCCCTATCAGTGATAGAGAAAAGTGAAAGTCGAGTTTACCACTCCCTATCAGTGATAGAGAAAAGTGAA
AGTCGGGCTCGGTTCCCGGGTCGAGATCCGTATCACGAGGCCCTTTCGTCTTCACTCGAGTTTACCACTC
CCTATCAGTGATAGAGAAAAGTGAAAGTCGAGTTTACCACTCCCTATCAGTGATAGAGAAAAGTGAAAGT
CGAGTTTACCACTCCCTATCAGTGATAGAGAAAAGTGAAAGTCGAGTTTACCACTCCCTATCAGTGATAG
AGAAAAGTGAAAGTCGAGTTTACCACTCCCTATCAGTGATAGAGAAAAGTGAAAGTCGAGTTTACCACTC
CCTATCAGTGATAGAGAAAAGTGAAAGTCGAGTTTACCACTCCCTATCAGTGATAGAGAAAAGTGAAAGT
CGGGCTCGGTTCCCGGGTCGAGATCCGTATCACGAGGCCCTTTCGTCTTCACTCGAGTTTACCACTCCCT
ATCAGTGATAGAGAAAAGTGAAAGTCGAGTTTACCACTCCCTATCAGTGATAGAGAAAAGTGAAAGTCGA
GTTTACCACTCCCTATCAGTGATAGAGAAAAGTGAAAGTCGAGTTTACCACTCCCTATCAGTGATAGAGA
AAAGTGAAAGTCGAGTTTACCACTCCCTATCAGTGATAGAGAAAAGTGAAAGTCGAGTTTACCACTCCCT
ATCAGTGATAGAGAAAAGTGAAAGTCGAGTTTACCACTCCCTATCAGTGATAGAGAAAAGTGAAAGTCGG
GCTCGGTTCCCGGGTCGAGATCCGTATCACGAGGCCCTTTCGTCTTCACTCGAGTTTACCACTCCCTATC
AGTGATAGAGAAAAGTGAAAGTCGAGTTTACCACTCCCTATCAGTGATAGAGAAAAGTGAAAGTCGAGTT
TACCACTCCCTATCAGTGATAGAGAAAAGTGAAAGTCGAGTTTACCACTCCCTATCAGTGATAGAGAAAA
GTGAAAGTCGAGTTTACCACTCCCTATCAGTGATAGAGAAAAGTGAAAGTCGAGTTTACCACTCCCTATC
AGTGATAGAGAAAAGTGAAAGTCGAGTTTACCACTCCCTATCAGTGATAGAGAAAAGTGAAAGTCGGGCT
CGGTTCCCGGGTCGAGATCCGTATCACGAGGCCCTTTCGTCTTCACTCGAGTTTACCACTCCCTATCAGT
GATAGAGAAAAGTGAAAGTCGAGTTTACCACTCCCTATCAGTGATAGAGAAAAGTGAAAGTCGAGTTTAC
CACTCCCTATCAGTGATAGAGAAAAGTGAAAGTCGAGTTTACCACTCCCTATCAGTGATAGAGAAAAGTG
AAAGTCGAGTTTACCACTCCCTATCAGTGATAGAGAAAAGTGAAAGTCGAGTTTACCACTCCCTATCAGT
GATAGAGAAAAGTGAAAGTCGAGTTTACCACTCCCTATCAGTGATAGAGAAAAGTGAAAGTCGGGCTCGG
TTCCCGGGTCGAGATCCGTATCACGAGGCCCTTTCGTCTTCACTCGAGTTTACCACTCCCTATCAGTGAT
AGAGAAAAGTGAAAGTCGAGTTTACCACTCCCTATCAGTGATAGAGAAAAGTGAAAGTCGAGTTTACCAC
TCCCTATCAGTGATAGAGAAAAGTGAAAGTCGAGTTTACCACTCCCTATCAGTGATAGAGAAAAGTGAAA
GTCGAGTTTACCACTCCCTATCAGTGATAGAGAAAAGTGAAAGTCGAGTTTACCACTCCCTATCAGTGAT
AGAGAAAAGTGAAAGTCGAGTTTACCACTCCCTATCAGTGATAGAGAAAAGTGAAAGTCGGGCTCGGTTC
CCGGGTCGAGATCCGTATCACGAGGCCCTTTCGTCTTCACTCGAGTTTACCACTCCCTATCAGTGATAGA
GAAAAGTGAAAGTCGAGTTTACCACTCCCTATCAGTGATAGAGAAAAGTGAAAGTCGAGTTTACCACTCC
CTATCAGTGATAGAGAAAAGTGAAAGTCGAGTTTACCACTCCCTATCAGTGATAGAGAAAAGTGAAAGTC
GAGTTTACCACTCCCTATCAGTGATAGAGAAAAGTGAAAGTCGAGTTTACCACTCCCTATCAGTGATAGA
GAAAAGTGAAAGTCGAGTTTACCACTCCCTATCAGTGATAGAGAAAAGTGAAAGTCGGGCTCGGTTCCCG
GGTCGAGATCCGTATCACGAGGCCCTTTCGTCTTCACTCGAGTTTACCACTCCCTATCAGTGATAGAGAA
AAGTGAAAGTCGAGTTTACCACTCCCTATCAGTGATAGAGAAAAGTGAAAGTCGAGTTTACCACTCCCTA
TCAGTGATAGAGAAAAGTGAAAGTCGAGTTTACCACTCCCTATCAGTGATAGAGAAAAGTGAAAGTCGAG
TTTACCACTCCCTATCAGTGATAGAGAAAAGTGAAAGTCGAGTTTACCACTCCCTATCAGTGATAGAGAA
AAGTGAAAGTCGAGTTTACCACTCCCTATCAGTGATAGAGAAAAGTGAAAGTCGGGCTCGGTTCCCGGGT
CGAGATCCGTATCACGAGGCCCTTTCGTCTTCACTCGAGTTTACCACTCCCTATCAGTGATAGAGAAAAG
TGAAAGTCGAGTTTACCACTCCCTATCAGTGATAGAGAAAAGTGAAAGTCGAGTTTACCACTCCCTATCA
GTGATAGAGAAAAGTGAAAGTCGAGTTTACCACTCCCTATCAGTGATAGAGAAAAGTGAAAGTCGAGTTT
ACCACTCCCTATCAGTGATAGAGAAAAGTGAAAGTCGAGTTTACCACTCCCTATCAGTGATAGAGAAAAG
TGAAAGTCGAGTTTACCACTCCCTATCAGTGATAGAGAAAAGTGAAAGTCGGGCTCGGTTCCCGGGTCGA
GATCCGTATCACGAGGCCCTTTCGTCTTCACTCGAGTTTACCACTCCCTATCAGTGATAGAGAAAAGTGA
AAGTCGAGTTTACCACTCCCTATCAGTGATAGAGAAAAGTGAAAGTCGAGTTTACCACTCCCTATCAGTG
MTAGAGMAAAGTGAAAGTCGAGTTTACCACTCCCTATCAGTGATAGAGAAAAGTGAAAGTCGAGTTTACC
ACTCCCTATCAGTGATAGAGAAAAGTGAAAGTCGAGTTTACCACTCCCTATCAGTGATAGAGAAAAGTGA
AAGTCGAGTTTACCACTCCCTATCAGTGATAGAGAAAAGTGAAAGTCGGGCTCGGTTCCCGGGTCGAGAT
CCGTATCACGAGGCCCTTTCGTCTTCACTCGAGTTTACCACTCCCTATCAGTGATAGAGAAAAGTGAAAG
TCGAGTTTACCACTCCCTATCAGTGATAGAGAAAAGTGAAAGTCGAGTTTACCACTCCCTATCAGTGATA
GAGAAAAGTGAAAGTCGAGTTTACCACTCCCTATCAGTGATAGAGAAAAGTGAAAGTCGAGTTTACCACT
CCCTATCAGTGATAGAGAAAAGTGAAAGTCGAGTTTACCACTCCCTATCAGTGATAGAGAAAAGTGAAAG
TCGAGTTTACCACTCCCTATCAGTGATAGAGAAAAGTGAAAGTCGGGCTCGGTTCCCGGGTCGAGATCCG
TATCACGAGGCCCTTTCGTCTTCACTCGAGTTTACCACTCCCTATCAGTGATAGAGAAAAGTGAAAGTCG
AGTTTACCACTCCCTATCAGTGATAGAGAAAAGTGAAAGTCGAGTTTACCACTCCCTATCAGTGATAGAG
AAAAGTGAAAGTCGAGTTTACCACTCCCTATCAGTGATAGAGAAAAGTGAAAGTCGAGTTTACCACTCCC
TATCAGTGATAGAGAAAAGTGAAAGTCGAGTTTACCACTCCCTATCAGTGATAGAGAAAAGTGAAAGTCG
AGTTTACCACTCCCTATCAGTGATAGAGAAAAGTGAAAGTCGGGCTCGGTTCCCGGGTCGAGATCCGTAT
CACGAGGCCCTTTCGTCTTCACTCGAGTTTACCACTCCCTATCAGTGATAGAGAAAAGTGAAAGTCGAGT
TTACCACTCCCTATCAGTGATAGAGAAAAGTGAAAGTCGAGTTTACCACTCCCTATCAGTGATAGAGAAA
AGTGAAAGTCGAGTTTACCACTCCCTATCAGTGATAGAGAAAAGTGAAAGTCGAGTTTACCACTCCCTAT
CAGTGATAGAGAAAAGTGAAAGTCGAGTTTACCACTCCCTATCAGTGATAGAGAAAAGTGAAAGTCGAGT
TTACCACTCCCTATCAGTGATAGAGAAAAGTGAAAGTCGGGCTCGGTTCCCGGGTCGAGATCCGTATCAC
GAGGCCCTTTCGTCTTCACTCGAGTTTACCACTCCCTATCAGTGATAGAGAAAAGTGAAAGTCGAGTTTA
CCACTCCCTATCAGTGATAGAGAAAAGTGAAAGTCGAGTTTACCACTCCCTATCAGTGATAGAGAAAAGT
GAAAGTCGAGTTTACCACTCCCTATCAGTGATAGAGAAAAGTGAAAGTCGAGTTTACCACTCCCTATCAG
TGATAGAGAAAAGTGAAAGTCGAGTTTACCACTCCCTATCAGTGATAGAGAAAAGTGAAAGTCGAGTTTA
CCACTCCCTATCAGTGATAGAGAAAAGTGAAAGTCGGGCTCGGTTCCCGGGTCGAGATCCGTATCACGAG
GCCCTTTCGTCTTCACTCGAGTTTACCACTCCCTATCAGTGATAGAGAAAAGTGAAAGTCGAGTTTACCA
CTCCCTATCAGTGATAGAGAAAAGTGAAAGTCGAGTTTACCACTCCCTATCAGTGATAGAGAAAAGTGAA
AGTCGAGTTTACCACTCCCTATCAGTGATAGAGAAAAGTGAAAGTCGAGTTTACCACTCCCTATCAGTGA
TAGAGAAAAGTGAAAGTCGAGTTTACCACTCCCTATCAGTGATAGAGAAAAGTGAAAGTCGAGTTTACCA
CTCCCTATCAGTGATAGAGAAAAGTGAAAGTCGGGCTCGGTTCCCGGGTCGAGATCCGTATCACGAGGCC
CTTTCGTCTTCACTCGAGTTTACCACTCCCTATCAGTGATAGAGAAAAGTGAAAGTCGAGTTTACCACTC
CCTATCAGTGATAGAGAAAAGTGAAAGTCGAGTTTACCACTCCCTATCAGTGATAGAGAAAAGTGAAAGT
CGAGTTTACCACTCCCTATCAGTGATAGAGAAAAGTGAAAGTCGAGTTTACCMCTCCCTATCAGTGATAG
AGAAAAGTGAAAGTCGAGTTTACCACTCCCTATCAGTGATAGAGAAAAGTGAAAGTCGAGTTTACCACTC
CCTATCAGTGATAGAGAAAAGTGAAAGTCGGGCTCGGTTCCCGGGTCGAGATCCGTATCACGAGGCCCTT
TCGTCTTCACTCGAGTTTACCACTCCCTATCAGTGATAGAGAAAAGTGAAAGTCGAGTTTACCACTCCCT
ATCAGTGATAGAGAAAAGTGAAAGTCGAGTTTACCACTCCCTATCAGTGATAGAGAAAAGTGAAAGTCGA
GTTTACCACTCCCTATCAGTGATAGAGAAAAGTGAAAGTCGAGTTTACCACTCCCTATCAGTGATAGAGA
AAAGTGAAAGTCGAGTTTACCACTCCCTATCAGTGATAGAGAAAAGTGAAAGTCGAGTTTACCACTCCCT
ATCAGTGATAGAGAAAAGTGAAAGTCGGGCTCGGTTCCCGGGTCGAGATCCGTATCACGAGGCCCTTTCG
TCTTCACTCGAGTTTACCACTCCCTATCAGTGATAGAGAAAAGTGAAAGTCGAGTTTACCACTCCCTATC
AGTGATAGAGAAAAGTGAAAGTCGAGTTTACCACTCCCTATCAGTGATAGAGAAAAGTGAAAGTCGAGTT
TACCACTCCCTATCAGTGATAGAGAAAAGTGAAAGTCGAGTTTACCACTCCCTATCAGTGATAGAGAAAA
GTGAAAGTCGAGTTTACCACTCCCTATCAGTGATAGAGAAAAGTGAAAGTCGAGTTTACCACTCCCTATC
AGTGATAGAGAAAAGTGAAAGTCGGGCTCGGTTCCCGGGTCGAGATCCACTAGTTCTAGACCCAGCTTTC
TTGTACAAAGTGGTTGATGGGGATCCGAATTCGAGCTCGAGGTCGACGGTATCGATAAGCTTGATATCGA
ATTCCTGCAGCCCGGGCAGGGATCCACTAGTTCTAGAATTCGAGCTCCCGGGTACTCGAGGTCGACATGC
CCGCCGTGACCGTCGAGAACCCGCTGACGCTGCCCCGCGTATCCGCACCCGCCGACGCCGTCGCACGTCC
CGTGCTCACCGTGACCACCGCGCCCAGCGGTTTCGAGGGCGAGGGCTTCCCGGTGCGCCGCGCGTTCGCC
GGGATCAACTACCGCCACCTCGACCCGTTCATCATGATGGACCAGATGGGTGAGGTGGAGTACGCGCCCG
GGGAGCCCAAGGGCACGCCCTGGCACCCGCACCGCGGCTTCGAGACCGTGACCTACATCGTCGACGCGGC
CAGATGGTAAGCCCTCCCGTATCGTAGTTATCTACACGACGGGGAGTCAGGCAACTATGGATGAACGAAA
TAGACAGATCGCTGAGATAGGTGCCTCACTGATTAAGCATTGGTAACTGTCAGACCAAGTTTACTCATAT
ATACTTTAGATTGATTTAAAACTTCATTTTTAATTTAAAAGGATCTAGGTGAAGATCCTTTTTGATAATC
TCATGACCAAAATCCCTTAACGTGAGTTTTCGTTCCACTGAGCGTCAGACCCCGTAGAAAAGATCAAAGG
ATCTTCTTGAGATCCTTTTTTTCTGCGCGTAATCTGCTGCTTGCAAACAAAAAAACCACCGCTACCAGCG
GTGGTTTGTTTGCCGGATCAAGAGCTACCAACTCTTTTTCCGAAGGTAACTGGCTTCAGCAGAGCGCAGA
TACCAAATACTGTTCTTCTAGTGTAGCCGTATTGGGCGCTCTTCCGCTTCCTCGCTCACTGACTCGCTGC
GCTCGGTCGTTCGGCTGCGGCGAGCGGTATCAGCTCACTCAAAGGCGGTAATACGGTTATCCACAGAATC
AGGGGATAACGCAGGAAAGAACATGGAAGTTCCTATACTTTCTAGAGAATAGGAACTTCCATGTGAGCAA
AAGGCCAGCAAAAGGCCAGGAACCGTAAAAAGGCCGCGTTGCTGGCGTTTTTCCATAGGCTCCGCCCCCC
TGACGAGCATCACAAAAATCGACGCTCAAGTCAGAGGTGGCGAAACCCGACAGGACTATAAAGATACCAG
GCGTTTCCCCCTGGAAGCTCCCTCGTGCGCTCTCCTGTTCCGACCCTGCCGCTTACCGGATACCTGTCCG
CCTTTCTCCCTTCGGGAAGCGTGGCGCTTTCTCATAGCTCACGCTGTAGGTATCTCAGTTCGGTGTAGGT
CGTTCGCTCCAAGCTGGGCTGTGTGCACGAACCCCCCGTTCAGCCCGACCGCTGCGCCTTATCCGGTAAC
TATCGTCTTGAGTCCAACCCGGTAAGACACGACTTATCGCCACTGGCAGCAGCCACTGGTAACAGGATTA
GCAGAGCGAGGTATGTAGGCGGTGCTACAGAGTTCTTGAAGTGGTGGCCTAACTACGGCTACACTAGAAG
AACAGTATTTGGTATCTGCGCTCTGCTGAAGCCAGTTACCTTCGGAAAAAGAGTTGGTAGCTCTTGATCC
GGCAAACAAACCACCGCTGGTAGCGGTGGTTTTTTTGTTTGCAAGCAGCAGATTACGCGCAGAAAAAAAG
GATCTCAAGAAGATCCTTTGATCTTTTCTACGGGGTCTGACGCTCAGTGGAACGAAAACTCACGTTAAGG
GATTTTGGTCATGAGATTATCAAAAAGGATCTTCACCTAGATCCTTTTAAATTAAAAATGAAGTTTTAAA
TCAATCTAAAGTATATATGAGTAAACTTGGTCTGACAGTTACCAATGCTTAATCAGTGAGGCACCTATCT
CAGCGATCTGTCTATTTCGTTCATCCATAGTTGCCTGACTCCCCGTCGTGTAGATAACTACGATACGGGA
GGGCTTACCATCTGGCCCCAGTGCTGCAATGATACCGCGAGACCCACGCTCACCGGCTCCAGATTTATCA
GCAATAAACCAGCCAGCCGGAAGGGCCGAGCGCAGAAGTGGTCCTGCAACTTTATCCGCCTCCATCCAGT
CTATTAATTGTTGCCGGGAAGCTAGAGTAAGTAGTTCGCCAGTTAATAGTTTGCGCAACGTTGTTGCCAT
TGCTACAGGCATCGTGGTGTCACGCTCGTCGTTTGGTATGGCTTCATTCAGCTCCGGTTCCCAACGATCA
AGGCGAGTTACATGATCCCCCATGTTGTGCAAAAAAGCGGTTAGCTCCTTCGGTCCTCCGATCGTTGTCA
GAAGTAAGTTGGCCGCAGTGTTATCACTCATGGTTATGGCAGCACTGCATAATTCTCTTACTGTCATGCC
ATCCGTAAGATGCTTTTCTGTGACTGGTGAGTACTCAACCAAGTCATTCTGAGAATAGTGTATGCGGCGA
CCGAGTTGCTCTTGCCCGGCGTCAATACGGGATAATACCGCGCCACATAGCAGAACTTTAAAAGTGCTCA
TCATTGGAAAACGTTCTTCGGGGCGAAAACTCTCAAGGATCTTACCGCTGTTGAGATCCAGTTCGATGTA
ACCCACTCGTGCACCCAACTGATCTTCAGCATCTTTTACTTTCACCAGCGTTTCTGGGTGAGCAAAAACA
GGAAGGCAAAATGCCGCAAAAAAGGGAATAAGGGCGACACGGAAATGTTGAATACTCATACTCTTCCTTT
TTCAATATTATTGAAGCATTTATCAGGGTTATTGTCTCATGAGCGGATACATATTTGAATGTATTTAGAA
AAATAAACAAATAGGGGTTCCGCGCACATTTCCCCGAAAAGTGCCACCTG
[124 nt withheld, positions 12021-12144]
C
[91 nt withheld, positions 12146-12236]
A
[49 nt withheld, positions 12238-12286]
CCTTTGACGTTGGAGTCCACGTTCTTT
[37 nt withheld, positions 12314-12350]
ACCCTATCTCGGTCTATTCTTTTGATTTATAAGGGATTTTGCCGATTTCGGCCTATTGGTTAAAAAATGA
GCTGATTTAACAAAAATTTAACGCGAATTTTAACAAAATATTAACGCTTACAATTTCCATTCGCCATTCA
GGCTGCGCAACTGTTGGGAAGGGCGATCGGTGCGGGCCTCTTCGCTATTACGCCAGCTGGCGAAAGGGGG
ATGTGCTGCAAGGCGATTAAGTTGGGTAACGCCAGGGTTTTCCCAGTCACGACGTTGTAAAACGACGGCC
AGTGAATTCGAGCTCGGTACAGGGTTCCGCAAGCTCTAGTCGAGCCCCAGCTGGTTCTTTCCGCCTCAGA
AGCCATAGAGCCCACCGCATCCCCAGCATGCCTGCTATTGTCTTCCCAATCCTCCCCCTTGCTGTCCTGC
CCCACCCCACCCCCCAGAATAGAATGACACCTACTCAGACAATGCGATGCAATTTCCTCATTTTATTAGG
AAAGGACAGTGGGAGTGGCACCTTCCAGGGTCAAGGAAGGCACGGGGGAGGGGCAAACAACAGATGGCTG
GCAACTAGAAGGCACAGTCGAGGCTGATCAGCGAGCTCTAGAGTCGACTTAATTACTTGTACAGCTCGTC
CATGCCGAGAGTGATCCCGGCGGCGGTCACGAACTCCAGCAGGACCATGTGATCGCGCTTCTCGTTGGGG
TCTTTGCTCAGGGCGGACTGGGTGCTCAGGTAGTGGTTGTCGGGCAGCAGCACGGGGCCGTCGCCGATGG
GGGTGTTCTGCTGGTAGTGGTCGGCGAGCTGCACGCTGCCGTCCTCGATGTTGTGGCGGATCTTGAAGTT
CACCTTGATGCCGTTCTTCTGCTTGTCGGCCATGATATAGACGTTGTGGCTGTTGTAGTTGTACTCCAGC
TTGTGCCCCAGGATGTTGCCGTCCTCCTTGAAGTCGATGCCCTTCAGCTCGATGCGGTTCACCAGGGTGT
CGCCCTCGAACTTCACCTCGGCGCGGGTCTTGTAGTTGCCGTCGTCCTTGAAGAAGATGGTGCGCTCCTG
GACGTAGCCTTCGGGCATGGCGGACTTGAAGAAGTCGTGCTGCTTCATGTGGTCGGGGTAGCGGCTGAAG
CACTGCACGCCGTAGGTCAGGGTGGTCACGAGGGTGGGCCAGGGCACGGGCAGCTTGCCGGTGGTGCAGA
TGAACTTCAGGGTCAGCTTGCCGTAGGTGGCATCGCCCTCGCCCTCGCCGGACACGCTGAACTTGTGGCC
GTTTACGTCGCCGTCCAGCTCGACCAGGATGGGCACCACCCCGGTGAACAGCTCCTCGCCCTTGCTCACC
ATGGTGGCCGTACGTCACGACACCTGAAATGGAAGAAAAAAACTTTGAACCACTGTCTGAGGCTTGAGAA
TGAACCAAGATCCAAACTCAAAAAGGGCAAATTCCAAGGAGAATTACATCAAGTGCCAAGCTGGCCTAAC
TTCAGTCTCCACCCACTCAGTGTGGGGAAACTCCATCGCATAAAACCCCTCCCCCCAACCTAAAGACGAC
GTACTCCAAAAGCTCGAGAACTAATCGAGGTGCCTGGACGGCGCCCGGTACTCCGTGGAGTCACATGAAG
CGACGGCTGAGGACGGAAAGGCCCTTTTCCTTTGTGTGGGTGACTCACCCGCCCGCTCTCCCGAGCGCCG
CGTCCTCCATTTTGAGCTCCCTGCAGCAGGGCCGGGAAGCGGCCATCTTTCCGCTCACGCAACTGGTGCC
GACCGGGCCAGCCTTGCCGCCCAGGGCGGGGCGATACACGGCGGCGCGAGGCCAGGCACCAGAGCAGGCC
GGCCAGCTTGAGACTACCCCCGTCCGATTCTCGGTGGCCGCGCTCGCAGGCCCCGCCTCGCCGAACATGT
GCGCTGGGACGCACGGGCCCCGTCGCCGCCCGCGGCCCCAAAAACCGAAATACCAGTGTGCAGATCTTGG
CCCGCATTTACAAGACTATCTTGCCAGAAAAAAAGCGTCGCAGCAGGTCATCAAAAATTTTAAATGGCTA
GAGACTTATCGAAAGCAGCGAGACAGGCGCGAAGGTGCCACCAGATTCGCACGCGGCGGCCCCAGCGCCC
AGGCCAGGCCTCAACTCAAGCACGAGGCGAAGGGGCTCCTTAAGCGCAAGGCCTCGAACTCTCCCACCCA
CTTCCAACCCGAAGCTCGGGATCAAGAATCACGTACTGCAGCCAGGTGGAAGTAATTCAAGGCACGCAAG
GGCCATAACCCGTAAAGAGGCCAGGCCCGCGGGAACCACACACGGCACTTACCTGTGTTCTGGCGGCAAA
CCCGTTGCGAAAAAGAACGTTCACGGCGACTACTGCACTTATATACGGTTCTCCCCCACCCTCGGGAAAA
AGGCGGAGCCAGTACACGACATCACTTTCCCAGTTTACCCCGCGCCACCTTCTCTAGGCACCGGATCAAT
TGCCGACCCCTCCCCCCAACTTCTCGGGGACTGTGGGCGATGTGCGCTCTGCCCACTGACGGGCACCGGA
GCCAATTCCCACTCCTTTCAAGACCTAGAAGGTCCATTAGCTGCAAAGATTCCTCTCTGTTTAAAACTTT
ATCCATCTTTGCAGCTAGCTTGGCTGGACGTAAACTCCTCTTCAGACCTGAAGTTCCTATACTTTCTAGA
GAATAGGAACTTCGGAATTCGATATCAAGCGTACCGGGCCCCATCAA
